>Addgene plasmid #48345 | pDONR P2R-P3-mKate2 | depositor full sequence | sequence record 70403 | pDONR P2R-P3-mKate2 sequence 3431 bps
CTTTCCTGCGTTATCCCCTGATTCTGTGGATAACCGTATTACCGCCTTTGAGTGAGCTGATACCGCTCGC
CGCAGCCGAACGACCGAGCGCAGCGAGTCAGTGAGCGAGGAAGCGGAAGAGCGCCCAATACGCAAACCGC
CTCTCCCCGCGCGTTGGCCGATTCATTAATGCAGCTGGCACGACAGGTTTCCCGACTGGAAAGCGGGCAG
TGAGCGCAACGCAATTAATACGCGTACCGCTAGCCAGGAAGAGTTTGTAGAAACGCAAAAAGGCCATCCG
TCAGGATGGCCTTCTGCTTAGTTTGATGCCTGGCAGTTTATGGCGGGCGTCCTGCCCGCCACCCTCCGGG
CCGTTGCTTCACAACGTTCAAATCCGCTCCCGGCGGATTTGTCCTACTCAGGAGAGCGTTCACCGACAAA
CAACAGATAAAACGAAAGGCCCAGTCTTCCGACTGAGCCTTTCGTTTTATTTGATGCCTGGCAGTTCCCT
ACTCTCGCGTTAACGCTAGCATGGATGTTTTCCCAGTCACGACGTTGTAAAACGACGGCCAGTCTTAAGC
TCGGGCCCTGCAGCTCTAGAGCTCGAATTCTACAGGTCACTAATACCATCTAAGTAGTTGGTTCATAGTG
ACTGCATATGTTGTGTTTTACAGTATTATGTAGTCTGTTTTTTATGCAAAATCTAATTTAATATATTGAT
ATTTATATCATTTTACGTTTCTCGTTCAACTTTCTTGTACAAAGTGGACATGGTGAGCGAGCTGATTAAG
GAGAACATGCACATGAAGCTGTACATGGAGGGCACCGTGAACAACCACCACTTCAAGTGCACATCCGAGG
GCGAAGGCAAGCCCTACGAGGGCACCCAGACCATGAGAATCAAGGCGGTCGAGGGCGGCCCTCTCCCCTT
CGCCTTCGACATCCTGGCTACCAGCTTCATGTACGGCAGCAAAACCTTCATCAACCACACCCAGGGCATC
CCCGACTTCTTTAAGCAGTCCTTCCCCGAGGGCTTCACATGGGAGAGAGTCACCACATACGAAGACGGGG
GCGTGCTGACCGCTACCCAGGACACCAGCCTCCAGGACGGCTGCCTCATCTACAACGTCAAGATCAGAGG
GGTGAACTTCCCATCCAACGGCCCTGTGATGCAGAAGAAAACACTCGGCTGGGAGGCCTCCACCGAGACC
CTGTACCCCGCTGACGGCGGCCTGGAAGGCAGAGCCGACATGGCCCTGAAGCTCGTGGGCGGGGGCCACC
TGATCTGCAACTTGAAGACCACATACAGATCCAAGAAACCCGCTAAGAACCTCAAGATGCCCGGCGTCTA
CTATGTGGACAGAAGACTGGAAAGAATCAAGGAGGCCGACAAAGAGACCTACGTCGAGCAGCACGAGGTG
GCTGTGGCCAGATACTGCGACCTCCCTAGCAAACTGGGGCACAGAGGTGGAGGAGGTTCCGGACTCAGAT
CTCGAGCTCAAGCTTCGAATTCTGCAGTCGACGGTACCGCGGGCCCGGGATCCACCGGATCTAGATAAAC
AACTTTATTATACAAAGTTGGCATTATAAAAAAGCATTGCTTATCAATTTGTTGCAACGAACAGGTCACT
ATCAGTCAAAATAAAATCATTATTTGGAGCTCCATGGTAGCGTTAACGCGGCCGCGATATCCCCTATAGT
GAGTCGTATTACATGGTCATAGCTGTTTCCTGGCAGCTCTGGCCCGTGTCTCAAAATCTCTGATGTTACA
TTGCACAAGATAAAAATATATCATCATGAACAATAAAACTGTCTGCTTACATAAACAGTAATACAAGGGG
TGTTATGAGCCATATTCAACGGGAAACGTCGAGGCCGCGATTAAATTCCAACATGGATGCTGATTTATAT
GGGTATAAATGGGCTCGCGATAATGTCGGGCAATCAGGTGCGACAATCTATCGCTTGTATGGGAAGCCCG
ATGCGCCAGAGTTGTTTCTGAAACATGGCAAAGGTAGCGTTGCCAATGATGTTACAGATGAGATGGTCAG
ACTAAACTGGCTGACGGAATTTATGCCTCTTCCGACCATCAAGCATTTTATCCGTACTCCTGATGATGCA
TGGTTACTCACCACTGCGATCCCCGGAAAAACAGCATTCCAGGTATTAGAAGAATATCCTGATTCAGGTG
AAAATATTGTTGATGCGCTGGCAGTGTTCCTGCGCCGGTTGCATTCGATTCCTGTTTGTAATTGTCCTTT
TAACAGCGATCGCGTATTTCGTCTCGCTCAGGCGCAATCACGAATGAATAACGGTTTGGTTGATGCGAGT
GATTTTGATGACGAGCGTAATGGCTGGCCTGTTGAACAAGTCTGGAAAGAAATGCATAAACTTTTGCCAT
TCTCACCGGATTCAGTCGTCACTCATGGTGATTTCTCACTTGATAACCTTATTTTTGACGAGGGGAAATT
AATAGGTTGTATTGATGTTGGACGAGTCGGAATCGCAGACCGATACCAGGATCTTGCCATCCTATGGAAC
TGCCTCGGTGAGTTTTCTCCTTCATTACAGAAACGGCTTTTTCAAAAATATGGTATTGATAATCCTGATA
TGAATAAATTGCAGTTTCATTTGATGCTCGATGAGTTTTTCTAATCAGAATTGGTTAATTGGTTGTAACA
CTGGCAGAGCATTACGCTGACTTGACGGGACGGCGCAAGCTCATGACCAAAATCCCTTAACGTGAGTTAC
GCGTCGTTCCACTGAGCGTCAGACCCCGTAGAAAAGATCAAAGGATCTTCTTGAGATCCTTTTTTTCTGC
GCGTAATCTGCTGCTTGCAAACAAAAAAACCACCGCTACCAGCGGTGGTTTGTTTGCCGGATCAAGAGCT
ACCAACTCTTTTTCCGAAGGTAACTGGCTTCAGCAGAGCGCAGATACCAAATACTGTCCTTCTAGTGTAG
CCGTAGTTAGGCCACCACTTCAAGAACTCTGTAGCACCGCCTACATACCTCGCTCTGCTAATCCTGTTAC
CAGTGGCTGCTGCCAGTGGCGATAAGTCGTGTCTTACCGGGTTGGACTCAAGACGATAGTTACCGGATAA
GGCGCAGCGGTCGGGCTGAACGGGGGGTTCGTGCACACAGCCCAGCTTGGAGCGAACGACCTACACCGAA
CTGAGATACCTACAGCGTGAGCATTGAGAAAGCGCCACGCTTCCCGAAGGGAGAAAGGCGGACAGGTATC
CGGTAAGCGGCAGGGTCGGAACAGGAGAGCGCACGAGGGAGCTTCCAGGGGGAAACGCCTGGTATCTTTA
TAGTCCTGTCGGGTTTCGCCACCTCTGACTTGAGCGTCGATTTTTGTGATGCTCGTCAGGGGGGCGGAGC
CTATGGAAAAACGCCAGCAACGCGGCCTTTTTACGGTTCCTGGCCTTTTGCTGGCCTTTTGCTCACATGT
T
Features (pLannotate 1.2.2; 12 found; start..end, strand, type, name):
    121..213     +  CDS            lacI (fragment): lac repressor; lacI; The lac repressor binds to the lac operator to inhibit transcription in E. coli. This inhibition can be relieved by adding lactose or isopropyl-β-D-thiogalactopyranoside (IPTG).
    268..295     -  terminator     rrnB T2 terminator: transcription terminator T2 from the E. coli rrnB gene
    427..470     +  terminator     rrnB T1 terminator: Escherichia coli rrnB; transcription terminator T1 from the E. coli rrnB gene
    517..553     -  CDS            lacZα (fragment): LacZα fragment of β-galactosidase; lacZ fragment
    624..747     -  protein_bind   attR2: mutant version of attR; recombination site for the Gateway® LR reaction LR Clonase™
    750..1445    +  CDS            mKate2: mKate2 is a basic (constitutively fluorescent) red fluorescent protein published in 2009, derived from Entacmaea quadricolor. It is reported to be a rapidly-maturing monomer with moderate acid sensitivity.
   1458..1523    +  misc_feature   MCS: multiple cloning site
   1540..1560    -  protein_bind   attB3: mutant version of attB; core recombination site for the Gateway® BP reaction BP Clonase™
   1551..1636    -  protein_bind   attL1 (fragment): mutant version of attL; recombination site for the Gateway® LR reaction LR Clonase™
   1673..1691    -  promoter       T7 promoter: promoter for bacteriophage T7 RNA polymerase
   1825..2634    +  CDS            KanR: aminoglycoside phosphotransferase; aph(3')-Ia; confers resistance to kanamycin in bacteria or G418 (Geneticin®) in eukaryotes
   2781..3369    +  rep_origin     ori: high-copy-number ColE1/pMB1/pBR322/pUC origin of replication
