[The description below was written by a language model from this plasmid's Addgene catalogue record and pLannotate feature annotations shown in this document.]
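Description:
pDONR P2R-P3-mKate2 is a 3,431 bp MultiSite Gateway entry clone built on the Invitrogen pDONR P2R-P3 backbone. It is propagated in E. coli as a high-copy plasmid through a ColE1/pUC-type origin and selected with kanamycin via the aph(3')-Ia resistance gene. Upstream of the recombination cassette lie the rrnB T1 and T2 transcription terminators, which in pDONR vectors insulate the insert from read-through transcription originating in the backbone. Short lacI and lacZα fragments and a T7 promoter on the far side of the insert appear in the annotation as backbone remnants. M13 forward and reverse sites serve as sequencing primer sites.

The payload is a 792 bp insert carrying the coding sequence of mKate2, a rapidly maturing monomeric red fluorescent protein derived from Entacmaea quadricolor, with a portion of the material originating from Evrogen. The coding sequence is followed by a short multiple cloning site remnant. The insert has no promoter of its own, as expected for an entry clone. It is flanked by an attR2 site on the 5' side and, on the 3' side, by a site the automated annotation labels as attB3 overlapping an attL fragment. This is consistent with the attL3 site expected in a P2R-P3 entry clone. These sites place mKate2 in the third (3') position during a three-fragment LR reaction, joining it in frame to 5' and middle modules within a destination vector. Because mKate2 forms the C-terminal part of the resulting chimera, its coding sequence ends with a stop codon. The plasmid belongs to a toolkit for assembling customised three-part fusion proteins into any Gateway destination expression vector, which supplies the promoter and other expression elements.
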