Addgene plasmid #48345: pDONR P2R-P3-mKate2
Purpose: Contributes the coding sequence for the mKate2 fluorescent protein as the 3’-module during MultiSite Gateway-cloning of chimeric cDNAs encoding three-part fusion proteins.
Depositing lab: Anna Planas & Tomas Santalucia. Depositing organization: Instituto de Investigaciones Biomedicas Agusto Pi i Sunyer. Publication: A plasmid toolkit for cloning chimeric cDNAs encoding customized fusion proteins into any Gateway destination expression vector. Buj R, Iglesias N, Planas AM, Santalucia T. BMC Mol Biol. 2013 Aug 20;14(1):18. doi: 10.1186/1471-2199-14-18. PubMed 23957834.
Backbone
  Vector backbone: pDONRP2R-P3
  Backbone manufacturer: Life Technologies/Invitrogen
  Backbone size w/o insert (bp): 2639
  Total vector size (bp): 3431
  Vector type: Gateway entry vector
Growth in bacteria
  Bacterial resistance: Kanamycin, 50 μg/mL
  Growth temperature: 37°C
  Growth strain: Top10
  Copy number: High Copy
Gene/Insert
  Gene/Insert name: mKate2
  Species: Synthetic; Entacmaea quadricolor
  Insert size (bp): 792
  Mutation: Contains a stop codon at the 3' end of the coding sequence.
  Promoter: none
  Cloning method: Gateway Cloning
  Sequencing primers: 5′ M13 forward (-20); 3′ M13 reverse
Resource information
  A portion of this plasmid was derived from a plasmid made by: Evrogen
Terms and licenses: Academic/Nonprofit Terms; Industry Terms: Not Available to Industry
How to cite: pDONR P2R-P3-mKate2 was a gift from Anna Planas & Tomas Santalucia (Addgene plasmid # 48345 ; http://n2t.net/addgene:48345 ; RRID:Addgene_48345)
