>Addgene plasmid #48345 | pDONR P2R-P3-mKate2 | addgene partial sequence | sequence record 72993 | M13pUC-Fwd 5'-CCCAGTCACGACGTTGTAAAACG-3'
CAGCTCTAGAGCTCGAATTCTACAGGTCACTAATACCATCTAAGTAGTTGGTTCATAGTGACTGCATATG
TTGTGTTTTACAGTATTATGTAGTCTGTTTTTTATGCAAAATCTAATTTAATATATTGATATTTATATCA
TTTTACGTTTCTCGTTCAACTTTCTTGTACAAAGTGGACATGGTGAGCGAGCTGATTAAGGAGAACATGC
ACATGAAGCTGTACATGGAGGGCACCGTGAACAACCACCACTTCAAGTGCACATCCGAGGGCGAAGGCAA
GCCCTACGAGGGCACCCAGACCATGAGAATCAAGGCGGTCGAGGGCGGCCCTCTCCCCTTCGCCTTCGAC
ATCCTGGCTACCAGCTTCATGTACGGCAGCAAAACCTTCATCAACCACACCCAGGGCATCCCCGACTTCT
TTAAGCAGTCCTTCCCCGAGGGCTTCACATGGGAGAGAGTCACCACATACGAAGACGGGGGCGTGCTGAC
CGCTACCCAGGACACCAGCCTCCAGGACGGCTGCCTCATCTACAACGTCAAGATCAGAGGGGTGAACTTC
CCATCCAACGGCCCTGTGATGCAGAAGAAAACACTCGGCTGGGAGGCCTCCACCGAGACCCTGTACCCCG
CTGACGGCGGCCTGGAAGGCAGAGCCGACATGGCCCTGAAGCTCGTGGGCGGGGGCCACCTGATCTGCAA
CTTGAAGACCACATACAGATCCAAGAAACCCGCTAAGAACCTCAAGATGCCCGGCGTCTACTATGTGGAC
AGAAGACTGGAAAGAATCAAGGAGGCCGACAAAGAGACCTACGTCGAGCAGCACGAGGTGGCTGTGGCCA
GATACTGCGACCTCCCTAGCAAACTGGGGCACAGAGGTGGAGGAGGTTCCGGACTCAGATCTCGAGCTCA
AGCTTCGAATTCTGCAGTCGACGGTACCGCGGG
